>Addgene plasmid #1235 | 5407 pClpB | addgene partial sequence | sequence record 16512 | CAT-R 5'-GCAACTGACTGAAATGCCTC-3'
TGGTATATCCAGTGATTTTTTTCTCCATTTTAGCTTCCTTAGCTCCTGAAAATCTCGTCGAAGCTCGGCG
GATTTGTCCTACTCAAGCTTGGCTGCAGGTCGACGGATCCTCTAGAGTCCGCTCACTTTTCAGGCAAAAC
ATCTTAAATATAGTCTTTTCCGTCTAACTTATAGACAAAAACGAGCCCCGAAGGGCTCGTTTTATCATTT
ACTGGACGGCGACAATCCGGTCTTCATTAACTTCCAGGCGAATCACTTTACCCGGAACCAATTCACCAGA
CAGTATTTGCTGTGCCAGCGGGTTTTCGATCTGCTGCTGAATTGCACGTTTCAGAGGACGTGCACCATAG
ACCGGATCGTAACCGTTCTCGCTCAGCAGTTTCAGCGCCTCGTCAGAAATGTGGATTTCATAACCACGTT
CTTCCAGACGTTTGTACAGACGTTTCAACTGAATCTGCGCAATCGAGGCAATGTGCTGTTCACCCAGCGG
ATGGAAGACCACCACTTCATCGATACGGTTAATGAATTCCGGACGGAAGTTATGGCTTACCACACCGAGC
ACCAGCTCTTTCATGTGCGCATAATCCAGTTCACCGAAGCGTTCCTGAATCAGATCGGAACCGAGGTTAG
AGGTCATAATGACGACCGTATTACGGAAGTCGACCGTTCTCCCTTGCCCGTCAGTCAGACGCCCATCATC
CAGTACCTGC
