[The description below was written by a language model from this plasmid's Addgene catalogue record.]
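Description:
5407 pClpB is a bacterial expression plasmid carrying the wild-type Escherichia coli ClpB gene in the pKK232-8 backbone. It is maintained in E. coli as a high-copy plasmid under ampicillin selection. The insert was placed by restriction cloning between a Sma site at the 5′ end and a Bam site at the 3′ end, both of which were preserved, and the record lists no mutations. Part of the plasmid derives from an earlier construct made in another laboratory that characterised the clpB gene in the early 1990s.

ClpB is the bacterial heat-shock chaperone of the Hsp100/AAA+ family and the E. coli homologue of yeast Hsp104, a protein-remodelling ATPase that helps resolve aggregated proteins. pKK232-8 is generally known as a promoter-probe vector with a promoterless chloramphenicol acetyltransferase reporter downstream of its cloning sites. The record does not state which promoter drives ClpB expression, whether the insert includes the gene's native regulatory region, or whether any tag is attached. No feature table is provided, so the origin of replication, terminators and other backbone elements cannot be confirmed from the record beyond the high-copy and ampicillin-resistance annotations.

The associated publication concerns the ability of Hsp104 to catalyse both the formation and elimination of self-replicating Sup35 prion conformers. This suggests the plasmid served as a source of ClpB for comparison with Hsp104 in such studies, although the record does not spell out its specific role.
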