Addgene plasmid #1235: 5407 pClpB
Depositing lab: Susan Lindquist. Depositing organization: Whitehead Institute for Biomedical Research. Publication: Hsp104 catalyzes formation and elimination of self-replicating Sup35 prion conformers. Shorter J, Lindquist S. Science 2004 Jun 18;304(5678):1793-7. Epub 2004 May 20. 10.1126/science.1098007 PubMed 15155912.
Backbone
  Vector backbone: pKK232-8
  Vector type: Bacterial Expression
Growth in bacteria
  Bacterial resistance: Ampicillin, 100 μg/mL
  Growth temperature: 37°C
  Growth strain: DH5alpha
  Copy number: High Copy
Gene/Insert
  Gene/Insert name: ClpB
  Species: E.coli
  Mutation: none
  Cloning method: Restriction Enzyme; 5′ cloning site Sma (not destroyed); 3′ cloning site Bam (not destroyed)
  Sequencing primers: 5′ n/a
Resource information
  A portion of this plasmid was derived from a plasmid made by: Cathy Squires
Terms and licenses: Academic/Nonprofit Terms; Industry Terms: Not Available to Industry
Depositor comments: Reference: Squires CL, Pederson S, Ross BM, Squires C. 1991. J Bacteriol. 173. p.4254-62
How to cite: 5407 pClpB was a gift from Susan Lindquist (Addgene plasmid # 1235 ; http://n2t.net/addgene:1235 ; RRID:Addgene_1235)
